>Addgene plasmid #43158 | I-TAAT | depositor partial sequence | sequence record 58423 | I-TAAT sequence 424 bps
CGTCTCCTGACCCCAGAGCAGGTCGTGGCCATTGCCTCGAATGGAGGGGGCAAACAGGCGTTGGAAACCG
TACAACGATTGCTGCCGGTGCTGTGCCAAGCGCACGGACTCACCCCAGAGCAGGTCGTGGCAATCGCCTC
CAACATTGGCGGGAAACAGGCACTCGAGACTGTCCAGCGCCTGCTTCCCGTGCTGTGCCAAGCGCACGGC
CTCACCCCAGAGCAGGTCGTGGCAATCGCCTCCAACATTGGCGGGAAACAGGCACTCGAGACTGTCCAGC
GCCTGCTTCCCGTGCTGTGCCAAGCGCACGGATTAACCCCAGAGCAGGTCGTGGCCATTGCCTCGAATGG
AGGGGGCAAACAGGCGTTGGAAACCGTACAACGATTGCTGCCGGTGCTGTGCCAAGCGCACGGCTTAAGA
GACG
