>Addgene plasmid #43158 | I-TAAT | addgene partial sequence | sequence record 60618 | M13-F20 5'-TGTAAAACGACGGCCAGT-3'
GGCGAATTGGGCCCTCTAGATGCATGCTCGAGCGGCCGCCAGTGTGATGGATATCTGCAGAATTCGCCCT
TATATAGATGCCGTCCTAGCGCGTCTCCTGACCCCAGAGCAGGTCGTGGCCATTGCCTCGAATGGAGGGG
GCAAACAGGCGTTGGAAACCGTACAACGATTGCTGCCGGTGCTGTGCCAAGCGCACGGACTCACCCCAGA
GCAGGTCGTGGCAATCGCCTCCAACATTGGCGGGAAACAGGCACTCGAGACTGTCCAGCGCCTGCTTCCC
GTGCTGTGCCAAGCGCACGGCCTCACCCCAGAGCAGGTCGTGGCAATCGCCTCCAACATTGGCGGGAAAC
AGGCACTCGAGACTGTCCAGCGCCTGCTTCCCGTGCTGTGCCAAGCGCACGGATTAACCCCAGAGCAGGT
CGTGGCCATTGCCTCGAATGGAGGGGGCAAACAGGCGTTGGAAACCGTACAACGATTGCTGCCGGTGCTG
TGCCAAGCGCACGGCTTAAGAGACGTGGGCACAGGAAAGATACTTAAGGGCGAATTCCAGCACACTGGCG
GCCGTTACTAGTGGATCCGAGCTCGGTACCAAGCTTGGCGTAATCATGGTCATAGCTGTTTCCTGTGTGA
AATTGTTATCCGCTCACAATTCCACACAACATACGAGCCGGAAGCATAAAGTGTAAAGCCTGGGGTGCCT
AATGAGTGAGCTAACTCACATTAATTGCGTTGCGCTCACTGCCCGCTTTCCAGTCGGGAAACCTGTCGTG
CCAGCTGCATTAATGAATCGGCCAACGCGCGGGGAGAGGCGGTTTGCGTATTGGGCGCTCTTCCGCTTCC
TCGCTCACTGACTCGCTGCGCTCGGTCGTTCGGCTGCGGCGAGCGGTATCAGCTCACTCAAAGGCGGTAA
TACGGTTATCCACAGAAATCAGGGGATAACGCAGGAAAGAACATGTGAGCAAAAAGGCACAAAGCAGACT
AAAGC
