[The description below was written by a language model from this plasmid's Addgene catalogue record.]
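Description:
I-TAAT is a bacterial cloning plasmid built on the commercial pCRII-TOPO backbone (about 4 kb without insert), into which a 424 bp synthetic fragment was placed by TOPO cloning. It is a high-copy plasmid maintained in E. coli and is selectable with both ampicillin and kanamycin, consistent with the dual resistance markers that this backbone carries. The insert can be sequenced from a T7 primer site on the 5′ side and an M13 reverse site on the 3′ side. The record lists no mammalian promoter or other regulatory elements and no tag or reporter. The vector type is given simply as bacterial cloning, so the plasmid appears to act as a storage and propagation vehicle for the fragment rather than as an expression construct.

The record does not describe what the insert encodes beyond its name and synthetic origin. The associated publication reports a TALEN genome-editing system for generating human stem cell-based disease models. In that context, the name suggests a pre-assembled TAL effector repeat module specifying the four-base sequence T-A-A-T, with the "I" prefix possibly marking its position within an ordered set of such modules. A size of roughly 400 bp would fit about four TAL repeats of typical length. This reading is an inference from the name, insert size and publication title, not something stated in the catalogue fields. If it is correct, the plasmid would be one member of a library of multimer building blocks that are combined to build custom TALE DNA-binding arrays for site-specific nucleases. No feature table is provided, so the exact layout of the insert and any flanking assembly sites cannot be confirmed.
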