Addgene plasmid #43158: I-TAAT
Depositing lab: Chad Cowan & Kiran Musunuru. Depositing organization: Harvard University. Publication: A TALEN Genome-Editing System for Generating Human Stem Cell-Based Disease Models. Ding Q, Lee YK, Schaefer EA, Peters DT, Veres A, Kim K, Kuperwasser N, Motola DL, Meissner TB, Hendriks WT, Trevisan M, Gupta RM, Moisan A, Banks E, Friesen M, Schinzel RT, Xia F, Tang A, Xia Y, Figueroa E, Wann A, Ahfeldt T, Daheron L, Zhang F, Rubin LL, Peng LF, Chung RT, Musunuru K, Cowan CA. Cell Stem Cell. 2012 Dec 12. pii: S1934-5909(12)00645-5. doi: 10.1016/j.stem.2012.11.011. PubMed 23246482.
Backbone
  Vector backbone: pCRII-TOPO
  Backbone manufacturer: Invitrogen
  Backbone size w/o insert (bp): 3973
  Vector type: Bacterial Cloning
Growth in bacteria
  Bacterial resistance: Ampicillin and Kanamycin, 100 & 50 μg/mL
  Growth temperature: 37°C
  Growth strain: Top10
  Copy number: High Copy
Gene/Insert
  Gene/Insert name: I-TAAT
  Species: Synthetic
  Insert size (bp): 424
  Cloning method: TOPO Cloning
  Sequencing primers: 5′ T7; 3′ M13-rev
Terms and licenses: Academic/Nonprofit Terms; Industry Terms: Not Available to Industry
How to cite: I-TAAT was a gift from Chad Cowan & Kiran Musunuru (Addgene plasmid # 43158 ; http://n2t.net/addgene:43158 ; RRID:Addgene_43158)
